Addgene plasmid #229206: lvl1-Adapter5
Purpose: lvl 1 adapter
Depositing lab: Ron Weiss. Depositing organization: Massachusetts Institute of Technology. Publication: A platform for rapid prototyping of synthetic gene networks in mammalian cells. Duportet X, Wroblewska L, Guye P, Li Y, Eyquem J, Rieders J, Rimchala T, Batt G, Weiss R. Nucleic Acids Res. 2014 Dec 1;42(21):13440-51. doi: 10.1093/nar/gku1082. Epub 2014 Nov 5. PubMed 25378321.
Backbone
  Vector backbone: lvl1 [backbone]
  Vector type: Synthetic Biology
Growth in bacteria
  Bacterial resistance: Ampicillin, 100 μg/mL
  Growth temperature: 37°C
  Growth strain: DH5alpha
  Copy number: High Copy
Gene/Insert
  Gene/Insert name: S6-SX - adapter
  Species: H. sapiens (human)
  Cloning method: Restriction Enzyme; 5′ cloning site Unknown (unknown if destroyed)
Terms and licenses: Academic/Nonprofit Terms; Industry Terms: Not Available to Industry
Depositor comments: This plasmid is slightly modified from the version used in Duportet et al. 2014, but does not have any functional differences.
How to cite: lvl1-Adapter5 was a gift from Ron Weiss (Addgene plasmid # 229206 ; http://n2t.net/addgene:229206 ; RRID:Addgene_229206)
