[The description below was written by a language model from this plasmid's Addgene catalogue record and pLannotate feature annotations shown in this document.]
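Description:
lvl1-Adapter5 is a small (about 3.0 kb) bacterial plasmid from a hierarchical DNA assembly toolkit built for rapid prototyping of synthetic gene networks in mammalian cells. It is catalogued as a synthetic biology vector on the "lvl1" backbone, and its stated purpose is simply to act as a level 1 adapter. The insert is recorded as "S6-SX - adapter", a name that suggests a short linker bridging assembly position S6 to a terminal SX position, so that a multi-unit assembly can be closed when fewer than the maximum number of transcription units is used. The record does not spell out this mechanism, so that reading is an inference from the name. The species field lists human, although an adapter of this kind would not be expected to encode a human gene. The cloning method is given as restriction enzyme based, with the sites unknown.

The feature table, generated from the full sequencing result, identifies only bacterial maintenance elements. These are a high-copy ColE1/pUC-type origin of replication and two complete ampicillin resistance cassettes, each a bla promoter driving β-lactamase, arranged divergently with their promoters facing away from one another across a gap of roughly 90 bp. That short interval, or the unannotated stretches flanking the origin, may hold the adapter sequence, but no feature is annotated there. No mammalian promoter, coding sequence, reporter or polyadenylation signal is detected, which fits a purely structural assembly part. The depositor notes that the plasmid is slightly modified from the originally published version, with no functional differences.
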