Features (pLannotate 1.2.2; 5 found; start..end, strand, type, name):
    171..1031    -  CDS            AmpR: β-lactamase; bla; confers resistance to ampicillin, carbenicillin, and related antibiotics
   1032..1136    -  promoter       AmpR promoter: bla
   1227..1331    +  promoter       AmpR promoter: bla
   1332..2192    +  CDS            AmpR: β-lactamase; bla; confers resistance to ampicillin, carbenicillin, and related antibiotics
   2443..3031    -  rep_origin     ori: high-copy-number ColE1/pMB1/pBR322/pUC origin of replication
>Addgene plasmid #229206 | lvl1-Adapter5 | addgene full sequence | sequence record 462324 | Addgene NGS Result
GAAGATCCTTTGATCTTTTCTACGGGGTCTGACGCTCAGTGGAACGAAAACTCACGTTAAGGGATTTTGG
TCATGAGATTATCAAAAAGGATCTTCACCTAGATCCTTTTAAATTAAAAATGAAGTTTTAAATCAATCTA
AAGTATATATGAGTAAACTTGGTCTGACAGTTACCAATGCTTAATCAGTGAGGCACCTATCTCAGCGATC
TGTCTATTTCGTTCATCCATAGTTGCCTGACTCCCCGTCGTGTAGATAACTACGATACGGGAGGGCTTAC
CATCTGGCCCCAGTGCTGCAATGATACCGCGAGAACCACGCTCACCGGCTCCAGATTTATCAGCAATAAA
CCAGCCAGCCGGAAGGGCCGAGCGCAGAAGTGGTCCTGCAACTTTATCCGCCTCCATCCAGTCTATTAAT
TGTTGCCGGGAAGCTAGAGTAAGTAGTTCGCCAGTTAATAGTTTGCGCAACGTTGTTGCCATTGCTACAG
GCATCGTGGTGTCACGCTCGTCGTTTGGTATGGCTTCATTCAGCTCCGGTTCCCAACGATCAAGGCGAGT
TACATGATCCCCCATGTTGTGCAAAAAAGCGGTTAGCTCCTTCGGTCCTCCGATCGTTGTCAGAAGTAAG
TTGGCCGCAGTGTTATCACTCATGGTTATGGCAGCACTGCATAATTCTCTTACTGTCATGCCATCCGTAA
GATGCTTTTCTGTGACTGGTGAGTACTCAACCAAGTCATTCTGAGAATAGTGTATGCGGCGACCGAGTTG
CTCTTGCCCGGCGTCAATACGGGATAATACCGCGCCACATAGCAGAACTTTAAAAGTGCTCATCATTGGA
AAACGTTCTTCGGGGCGAAAACTCTCAAGGATCTTACCGCTGTTGAGATCCAGTTCGATGTAACCCACTC
GTGCACCCAACTGATCTTCAGCATCTTTTACTTTCACCAGCGTTTCTGGGTGAGCAAAAACAGGAAGGCA
AAATGCCGCAAAAAAGGGAATAAGGGCGACACGGAAATGTTGAATACTCATACTCTTCCTTTTTCAATAT
TATTGAAGCATTTATCAAGGTTATTGTCTCATGAGCGGATACATATTTGAATGTATTTAGAAAAATAAAC
AAATAGGGGTTCCGCGCACGAATTGGCCAGCGCTGCATTACCCTGTTATCCCTAACCGGTAGATAAGTTG
ATTTAGCCATAAAATATTGTTTCCGTGACCCCGGAGCGCGGAACCCCTATTTGTTTATTTTTCTAAATAC
ATTCAAATATGTATCCGCTCATGAGACAATAACCCTGATAAATGCTTCAATAATATTGAAAAAGGAAGAG
TATGAGTATTCAACATTTCCGTGTCGCCCTTATTCCCTTTTTTGCGGCATTTTGCCTTCCTGTTTTTGCT
CACCCAGAAACGCTGGTGAAAGTAAAAGATGCTGAAGATCAGTTGGGTGCACGAGTGGGTTACATCGAAC
TGGATCTCAACAGCGGTAAGATCCTTGAGAGTTTTCGCCCCGAAGAACGTTTTCCAATGATGAGCACTTT
TAAAGTTCTGCTATGTGGCGCGGTATTATCCCGTATTGACGCCGGGCAAGAGCAACTCGGTCGCCGCATA
CACTATTCTCAGAATGACTTGGTTGAGTACTCACCAGTCACAGAAAAGCATCTTACGGATGGCATGACAG
TAAGAGAATTATGCAGTGCTGCCATAACCATGAGTGATAACACTGCGGCCAACTTACTTCTGACAACGAT
CGGAGGACCGAAGGAGCTAACCGCTTTTTTGCACAACATGGGGGATCATGTAACTCGCCTTGATCGTTGG
GAACCGGAGCTGAATGAAGCCATACCAAACGACGAGCGTGACACCACGATGCCTGTAGCAATGGCAACAA
CGTTGCGCAAACTATTAACTGGCGAACTACTTACTCTAGCTTCCCGGCAACAATTAATAGACTGGATGGA
GGCGGATAAAGTTGCAGGACCACTTCTGCGCTCGGCCCTTCCGGCTGGCTGGTTTATTGCTGATAAATCT
GGAGCCGGTGAGCGTGGGTCTCGCGGTATCATTGCAGCACTGGGGCCAGATGGTAAGCCCTCCCGTATCG
TAGTTATCTACACGACGGGGAGTCAGGCAACTATGGATGAACGAAATAGACAGATCGCTGAGATAGGTGC
CTCACTGATTAAGCATTGGTAACGCTGGTATCACTAGTATTACAGAGGTAAGTTATAACAGTCGCCTAAC
CTTAATTAATAGGGATAACAGGGTAATATCTTGCCCTGCACGAATACCAGCGACCCCTTGCCCAAATACT
TGCCGTGGGCCTCGGCCTGAGAGCCAAAACACTTGATGCGGAAGAAGTCGGTGCGCTCCTGCTTGTCGCC
GGCATCGTTGCGCCACATCTAGGATCTGCCAGGAACCGTAAAAAGGCCGCGTTGCTGGCGTTTTTCCATA
GGCTCCGCCCCCCTGACGAGCATCACAAAAATCGACGCTCAAGTCAGAGGTGGCGAAACCCGACAGGACT
ATAAAGATACCAGGCGTTTCCCCCTGGAAGCTCCCTCGTGCGCTCTCCTGTTCCGACCCTGCCGCTTACC
GGATACCTGTCCGCCTTTCTCCCTTCGGGAAGCGTGGCGCTTTCTCATAGCTCACGCTGTAGGTATCTCA
GTTCGGTGTAGGTCGTTCGCTCCAAGCTGGGCTGTGTGCACGAACCCCCCGTTCAGCCCGACCGCTGCGC
CTTATCCGGTAACTATCGTCTTGAGTCCAACCCGGTAAGACACGACTTATCGCCACTGGCAGCAGCCACT
GGTAACAGGATTAGCAGAGCGAGGTATGTAGGCGGTGCTACAGAGTTCTTGAAGTGGTGGCCTAACTACG
GCTACACTAGAAGAACAGTATTTGGTATCTGCGCTCTGCTGAAGCCAGTTACCTTCGGAAAAAGAGTTGG
TAGCTCTTGATCCGGCAAACAAACCACCGCTGGTAGCGGTGGTTTTTTTGTTTGCAAGCAGCAGATTACG
CGCAGAAAAAAAGGATCTCAA
